Addgene plasmid #245959: MCP-huCof K22Q + rat cof shRNA
Purpose: Silencing of endogenous cofilin in rat/mouse cells with replacement by human cofilin K22Q expressed with a cofilin promoter
Depositing lab: James Bamburg. Depositing organization: Colorado State University, Fort Collins.
Backbone
  Vector backbone: pShuttle MCP
  Backbone size w/o insert (bp): 8507
  Vector type: Mammalian Expression
  Selectable markers: Neomycin (select with G418)
Growth in bacteria
  Bacterial resistance: Kanamycin, 50 μg/mL
  Growth temperature: 37°C
  Growth strain: DH5alpha
  Copy number: High Copy
Gene/Insert
  Gene/Insert name: cofilin 1 (cfl1)
  gRNA/shRNA sequence: AAGGTGTTCAATGACATGAAA
  Species: H. sapiens (human)
  Mutation: K22Q
  Entrez Gene: CFL1 (a.k.a. CFL, HEL-S-15, cofilin)
  Promoter: MCP for cofilin and pol III for shRNA
  Cloning method: Restriction Enzyme; 5′ cloning site Unspecified (unknown if destroyed)
Terms and licenses: Academic/Nonprofit Terms; Industry Terms: Not Available to Industry
How to cite: MCP-huCof K22Q + rat cof shRNA was a gift from James Bamburg (Addgene plasmid # 245959 ; http://n2t.net/addgene:245959 ; RRID:Addgene_245959)
