[The description below was written by a language model from this plasmid's Addgene catalogue record and pLannotate feature annotations shown in this document.]
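Description:
MCP-huCof K22Q + rat cof shRNA is a knockdown-and-replacement construct built on pShuttle MCP, an adenoviral shuttle-type backbone catalogued as a mammalian expression vector. The annotated sequence (about 10.2 kb) carries the hallmarks of an adenovirus serotype 5 shuttle plasmid: left and right inverted terminal repeats, the Ad5 Ψ packaging signal, and adenoviral genome segments (protein IX, IVa2 and E4 ORF regions). In shuttle vectors of this kind, such segments normally serve as homology arms for recombination into an adenoviral backbone, although the record does not describe virus production. In bacteria the plasmid replicates from a high-copy ColE1/pUC-type origin and is selected with kanamycin through the Tn5 NeoR/KanR gene, which is also listed as the G418 marker for mammalian cells. An f1 origin and a truncated β-lactamase remnant are also present.

The payload combines two units. The first is the human cofilin 1 (CFL1) coding sequence bearing the K22Q substitution, driven according to the record by the "MCP" cofilin promoter, which was not annotated in the feature table, so expression is intended to approximate native cofilin regulation. An mRFP1 coding sequence lies immediately downstream of CFL1, suggesting a C-terminal red fluorescent fusion, though the catalogue entry does not mention this tag. The second unit is a human H1 pol III promoter, consistent with the stated pol III-driven shRNA targeting rodent cofilin. Together, the shRNA silences endogenous cofilin in rat or mouse cells while the human K22Q mutant, presumably spared by sequence differences at the target site, takes its place, allowing the effect of this mutation to be studied without the wild-type protein.
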