Features (pLannotate 1.2.2; 19 found; start..end, strand, type, name):
      1..103     +  repeat_region  ITR: inverted terminal repeat of human adenovirus serotype 5 inverted
    191..341     +  misc_signal    Ad5 Ψ: packaging signal for adenovirus serotype 5
    782..805     -  misc_feature   pause site (fragment): RNA polymerase II transcriptional pause signal from the human α2 globin gene
   1627..1645    -  misc_feature   MCS (fragment): pBluescript multiple cloning site
   1652..2149    +  CDS            CFL1: COF1_HUMAN - Also known as CFL. Experimental evidence at protein level: Swiss-Prot protein existence level 1. Binds to F-actin and exhibits pH-sensitive F-actin depolymerizing activity (PubMed:11812157). In conjunction with the subcortical maternal complex (SCMC), plays an essential role for zygotes to progress beyond the first embryonic cell divisions via regulation of actin dynamics (PubMed:15580268). Required for the centralization of the mitotic spindle and symmetric division of zygotes (By similarity). Plays a role in the regulation of cell morphology and cytoskeletal organization in epit
   2165..2842    +  CDS            mRFP1: monomeric derivative of DsRed (Campbell et al., 2002) mammalian codon-optimized
   3674..3888    +  promoter       H1 promoter: human H1 RNA promoter
   3954..3988    -  misc_feature   MCS (fragment): pBluescript multiple cloning site
   4073..4492    +  CDS            IX: CAP9_ADE05 - Experimental evidence at protein level: Swiss-Prot protein existence level 1. Structural component of the virion that acts as a cement protein on the capsid exterior and forms triskelion structures consisting of three molecules that stabilize three hexon trimers at the center of each icosahedral facet and fixes the peripentonal hexons. Dispensable for assembly. During virus entry, recruits the anterograde motor kinesin-1 to the capsid docked at the nuclear pore complex thereby subjecting the docked capsid to a pulling force. The resulting tension leads to capsid disruption, disper
   4558..5892    -  CDS            IVa2: PKG1_ADE05 - Experimental evidence at protein level: Swiss-Prot protein existence level 1. Component of the packaging machinery which encapsidates the viral DNA into preformed capsids and transcriptional activator of the viral major late promoter (MLP). Binds, along with packaging proteins 2 and 3, to the specific packaging sequence on the left end of viral genomic DNA and displays ATPase activity thereby providing the power stroke of the packaging machinery. The activity of packaging protein IVa2 is stimulated by protein 33K which acts as a terminase. May be the protein that pumps DNA into th
   6265..6426    -  CDS            E4RF2_ADE02 (fragment): Protein predicted: Swiss-Prot protein existence level 4. From Human adenovirus C serotype 2 (HAdV-2) (Human adenovirus 2).
   6477..6860    -  CDS            E4RF1_ADE02: Experimental evidence at protein level: Swiss-Prot protein existence level 1. May modulate tight-junctions functions of infected cells through interactions with PDZ proteins. E4 ORF1 has ben show for Adenovirus 9 to interact with protein involved in tight junction regulation. May play a role in mTOR activation by activating PI3- kinase, thus overriding cellular checkpoint for translation. From Human adenovirus C serotype 2 (HAdV-2) (Human adenovirus 2).
   7170..7272    -  repeat_region  ITR: inverted terminal repeat of human adenovirus serotype 5 inverted
   7292..7346    +  misc_feature   bom (fragment): basis of mobility region from pBR322
   7532..8120    -  rep_origin     ori: high-copy-number ColE1/pMB1/pBR322/pUC origin of replication
   8292..8606    -  CDS            bla(M) (fragment): β-lactamase lacking the signal sequence; bla(M); allows cytosolic expression of β-lactamase
   8651..8920    +  CDS            tnpA (fragment): TN5P_ECOLX - Also known as tnp. Experimental evidence at protein level: Swiss-Prot protein existence level 1. Mediates transposition of transposon Tn5 by a 'cut and paste' mechanism. First, the monomeric transposase binds the 19 bp inverted DNA repeats flanking the transposon. Then, dimerization of the DNA- bound transposase creates a synaptic DNA complex. After nicking of the first DNA strand, excision of the transposon proceeds through a series of intermediates. The transposase then mediates the insertion of the transposon at a new site by strand transfer. The activity of the wild- type tran
   8952..9746    +  CDS            NeoR/KanR: aminoglycoside phosphotransferase from Tn5; aph(3')-II (or nptII); confers resistance to neomycin, kanamycin, and G418 (Geneticin®)
   9816..10174   -  rep_origin     f1 ori (sequence partly withheld): f1 bacteriophage origin of replication; arrow indicates direction of (+) strand synthesis
>Addgene plasmid #245959 | MCP-huCof K22Q + rat cof shRNA | addgene full sequence | sequence record 490093 | Addgene NGS Result
CATCATCAATAATATACCTTATTTTGGATTGAAGCCAATATGATAATGAGGGGGTGGAGTTTGTGACGTG
GCGCGGGGCGTGGGAACGGGGCGGGTGACGTAGTAGTGTGGCGGAAGTGTGATGTTGCAAGTGTGGCGGA
ACACATGTAAGCGACGGATGTGGCAAAAGTGACGTTTTTGGTGTGCGCCGGTGTACACAGGAAGTGACAA
TTTTCGCGCGGTTTTAGGCGGATGTTGTAGTAAATTTGGGCGTAACCGAGTAAGATTTGGCCATTTTCGC
GGGAAAACTGAATAAGAGGAAGTGAAATCTGAATAATTTTGTGTTACTCATAGCGCGTAATACTGGTACC
GCTTCGGCCTCCACCTGGAGCTCCAGCAGTGTAGCCCACGGGTGCAGTCACCTGGAGCTCCCGCAGTGTA
GCCCACGGGTGCAGTCTGACTACAATCCCCTGACTACAACCCCCGGCATCCTCTGCGTGCTGCCTCGCTC
CTGGGGAAGCTCCTCTTTTACACCCTTTATTCAGCTTGGGGAGGTCAAGGGCCCCGGTTTCCTTTGCCTC
TGAGTTGTTTGCGACTTTGCCCTTTTTTTCTAAGGCCATGGTCATTGTTTCAGGTCAGAGAAATTCTCCT
GGAGTTCCCACCCCAGTTTATTTTAAACTTTTGCTTTCATATAGATTCTCTTCAGTCTTTGTGCTAAAAT
GATCATAAACCTATCAACTCTGGAATTAAATTGAAGTATTCCTTTTCCTGTATCGTAAAAGAAACATAAA
GAAGTTTTTTTTTTGTTTTGTTTTGTTTTGTTTTGTTTTTTGATTTTTCAAGACAGGGTTTCTCTGTGTA
GCCCTGGCTGTCCTGGAACTCACTTTGTAGACCAGGCTTGCCTCGCACTCAGAAATCCGCCTGCCTCTGC
CTCCCGAGTGCTGGGATTAAAGGTGTGCGCCACCATGCCCGGCCATAAGGAAATTTTTAGTGCACAACTC
TTCACCCTTCCCCCATGAATTACGTTTGATCTAACAATTTGCCAAACGTCTTTAGACAACGCCAAAGCTC
TCAAACTTTTTATGTTAGCATTTCCTGTTTTTTAAAAAATCCTATTTGTTGAAATTTTACTCCACGGGAG
CATTTCTATTGGCTTGAAGACACCGTTATACTTGGCGATTCTCTTTTCTGTGAGAGAGGATCCCAAGCTG
ATGATTCAAAATCTTTTTTCAGGAACCATAAAGAACAAAAAACCACTTAATTTCTGGGATAAAGAAAGTA
GAGAATTATATTCAGGTCATTTTTATCAAACGATGGGCCTCTGGCTCAGAGCGTTTTTTGGTCCATTGCA
CCAATGGGCTCACTCTCCGTGCAACAGCCCACGCCTCTCGGCCTCCGCCTACTCTGCGCCTCAAGCTCTG
CGGAACCCGGTAGCAGCTAGTTCTATTTCGGTGCAAAATCCTCGGACTTCACTTCCCGTCGGCCCGCGCG
GCAAGCGCCGGAAGGCCGCCCCGCCCCTCATTGTGCGGCTCCTACTAAACGGAAGGGGCCGGGAGAGGCC
GCGTTCAGTCGGATCCCGGCAGCAGCTGCGGCGGCTCAGGTCTTCAGTTGCTCTTTCTGTCTCCCGGTAC
CGCGGCCGCTCGAGCCTAAGCTTGATATCGAATTCACCACCATGGCCTCCGGTGTGGCTGTCTCTGATGG
TGTCATCAAGGTGTTCAACGACATGAAGGTGCGTCAGAGCTCAACCCCAGAGGAGGTGAAGAAGCGCAAG
AAGGCGGTGCTCTTCTGCCTGAGTGAGGACAAGAAGAACATCATCCTGGAGGAGGGCAAGGAGATCCTGG
TGGGCGATGTGGGCCAGACTGTCGACGATCCCTACGCCACCTTTGTCAAGATGCTGCCAGATAAGGACTG
CCGCTATGCCCTCTATGATGCAACCTATGAGACCAAGGAGAGCAAGAAGGAGGATCTGGTGTTTATCTTC
TGGGCCCCCGAGTCTGCGCCCCTTAAGAGCAAAATGATTTATGCCAGCTCCAAGGACGCCATCAAGAAGA
AGCTGACAGGGATCAAGCATGAATTGCAAGCAAACTGCTACGAGGAGGTCAAGGACCGCTGCACCCTGGC
AGAGAAGCTGGGGGGCAGTGCGGTCATCTCCCTGGAGGGCAAGCCTTTGTTATCCCGGGATCCGATGGCC
TCCTCCGAGGACGTCATCAAGGAGTTCATGCGCTTCAAGGTGCGCATGGAGGGCTCCGTGAACGGCCACG
AGTTCGAGATCGAGGGCGAGGGCGAGGGCCGCCCCTACGAGGGCACCCAGACCGCCAAGCTGAAGGTGAC
CAAGGGCGGCCCCCTGCCCTTCGCCTGGGACATCCTGTCCCCTCAGTTCCAGTACGGCTCCAAGGCCTAC
GTGAAGCACCCCGCCGACATCCCCGACTACTTGAAGCTGTCCTTCCCCGAGGGCTTCAAGTGGGAGCGCG
TGATGAACTTCGAGGACGGCGGCGTGGTGACCGTGACCCAGGACTCCTCCCTGCAGGACGGCGAGTTCAT
CTACAAGGTGAAGCTGCGCGGCACCAACTTCCCCTCCGACGGCCCCGTAATGCAGAAGAAGACCATGGGC
TGGGAGGCCTCCACCGAGCGGATGTACCCCGAGGACGGCGCCCTGAAGGGCGAGATCAAGATGAGGCTGA
AGCTGAAGGACGGCGGCCACTACGACGCCGAGGTCAAGACCACCTACATGGCCAAGAAGCCCGTGCAGCT
GCCCGGCGCCTACAAGACCGACATCAAGCTGGACATCACCTCCCACAACGAGGACTACACCATCGTGGAA
CAGTACGAGCGCGCCGAGGGCCGCCACTCCACCGGCGCCTAAGAATTGGCCGCGACTCTAGAGATATCGA
ATTCAAGCTTGTCGACTCGAAGATCGATCTGCCGTCATTTCCCTGGAGGGCAAGCCTTTGTGAGCCACCT
CCAGCCCCCTGCCTGGAGCATCTTAACAGCCCCAGACCTGCTCTTGGGTGTTGCAGGCTGCCCCTTTCCT
GCCAGACCGGAGGGGCTGGGGGGATCCCAGCAGGGGGAGGGCTATCCCTTCACCCCAGTTGCCAAACATC
CCTCCCACCCCCTGGACCGTCCTTCTCCCTCCATCCCTGACGGTTCTGGCCTTCCCAAACTGCTTTTGAT
CTTCTGATTCCTCTTGGGTTGACGCAGACCAAGTCCCGTCCTAGGCACCCAGTTTGGGGGGAGCCTGTAT
TTTTTTTTTTAACGACACCCCTACTCCGTATCCCTCCCCATCCCATGCTGCCAACTTCTAACCACAATAG
TGACTCTGTGCTTGTCTGTTTAGTTCTGTGTGTAAATGAAATGTGGAAATGACCCTCCCTGCCCCAGCTG
GCTGCCCTCCCCTTTCCTTTGATCTTGACCACTCATGGAAGCAGGACCAGTAAGGGACCTTCAATTTAAA
ACAAAACAAAACAAAAAAACAATAAAAAGGCTAATTAACAACATGGCTTTTGGGTTTGGGATTTTGGGGA
CCCTGTGGTGGGAGATGGATGGGTGGTTTCCCTGTGCTTCACCTCTAGTTCAGTCCCTAGTAAGCGGCAT
CTCCTTCTTGAGTTGGGGTGCACTGTTCCAAGGCAGGGCAGTTGGGCTCAGATCCACTAGTAACGGCCGC
CAGTGTGCTGGAATTCGCCCTTCCATGGAATTCGAACGCTGACGTCATCAACCCGCTCCAAGGAATCGCG
GGCCCAGTGTCACTAGGCGGGAACACCCAGCGCGCGTGCGCCCTGGCAGGAAGATGGCTGTGAGGGACAG
GGGAGTGGCGCCCTGCAATATTTGCATGTCGCTATGTGTTCTGGGAAATCACCATAAACGTGAAATGTCT
TTGGATTTGGGAATCTTATAAGTTCTGTATGAGACCACAGATCTAAGGTGTTCAATGACATGAAATTCTC
GAGATTTCATGTCATTGAACACCTTTTTTTGGAAAGCTTGATATCGAATTCCTGCAGCCCGGGGGATCTG
GGCGTGGTTAAGGGTGGGAAAGAATATATAAGGTGGGGGTCTTATGTAGTTTTGTATCTGTTTTGCAGCA
GCCGCCGCCGCCATGAGCACCAACTCGTTTGATGGAAGCATTGTGAGCTCATATTTGACAACGCGCATGC
CCCCATGGGCCGGGGTGCGTCAGAATGTGATGGGCTCCAGCATTGATGGTCGCCCCGTCCTGCCCGCAAA
CTCTACTACCTTGACCTACGAGACCGTGTCTGGAACGCCGTTGGAGACTGCAGCCTCCGCCGCCGCTTCA
GCCGCTGCAGCCACCGCCCGCGGGATTGTGACTGACTTTGCTTTCCTGAGCCCGCTTGCAAGCAGTGCAG
CTTCCCGTTCATCCGCCCGCGATGACAAGTTGACGGCTCTTTTGGCACAATTGGATTCTTTGACCCGGGA
ACTTAATGTCGTTTCTCAGCAGCTGTTGGATCTGCGCCAGCAGGTTTCTGCCCTGAAGGCTTCCTCCCCT
CCCAATGCGGTTTAAAACATAAATAAAAAACCAGACTCTGTTTGGATTTGGATCAAGCAAGTGTCTTGCT
GTCTTTATTTAGGGGTTTTGCGCGCGCGGTAGGCCCGGGACCAGCGGTCTCGGTCGTTGAGGGTCCTGTG
TATTTTTTCCAGGACGTGGTAAAGGTGACTCTGGATGTTCAGATACATGGGCATAAGCCCGTCTCTGGGG
TGGAGGTAGCACCACTGCAGAGCTTCATGCTGCGGGGTGGTGTTGTAGATGATCCAGTCGTAGCAGGAGC
GCTGGGCGTGGTGCCTAAAAATGTCTTTCAGTAGCAAGCTGATTGCCAGGGGCAGGCCCTTGGTGTAAGT
GTTTACAAAGCGGTTAAGCTGGGATGGGTGCATACGTGGGGATATGAGATGCATCTTGGACTGTATTTTT
AGGTTGGCTATGTTCCCAGCCATATCCCTCCGGGGATTCATGTTGTGCAGAACCACCAGCACAGTGTATC
CGGTGCACTTGGGAAATTTGTCATGTAGCTTAGAAGGAAATGCGTGGAAGAACTTGGAGACGCCCTTGTG
ACCTCCAAGATTTTCCATGCATTCGTCCATAATGATGGCAATGGGCCCACGGGCGGCGGCCTGGGCGAAG
ATATTTCTGGGATCACTAACGTCATAGTTGTGTTCCAGGATGAGATCGTCATAGGCCATTTTTACAAAGC
GCGGGCGGAGGGTGCCAGACTGCGGTATAATGGTTCCATCCGGCCCAGGGGCGTAGTTACCCTCACAGAT
TTGCATTTCCCACGCTTTGAGTTCAGATGGGGGGATCATGTCTACCTGCGGGGCGATGAAGAAAACGGTT
TCCGGGGTAGGGGAGATCAGCTGGGAAGAAAGCAGGTTCCTGAGCAGCTGCGACTTACCGCAGCCGGTGG
GCCCGTAAATCACACCTATTACCGGCTGCAACTGGTAGTTAAGAGAGCTGCAGCTGCCGTCATCCCTGAG
CAGGGGGGCCACTTCGTTAAGCATGTCCCTGACTCGCATGTTTTCCCTGACCAAATCCGCCAGAAGGCGC
TCGCCGCCCAGCGATAGCAGTTCTTGCAAGGAAGCAAAGTTTTTCAACGGTTTGAGACCGTCCGCCGTAG
GCATGCTTTTGAGCGTTTGACCAAGCAGTTCCAGGCGGTCCCACAGCTCGGTCACCTGCTCTACGGCATC
TCGATCCAGCATATCTCCTCGTTTCGCGGGTTGGGGCGGCTTTCGCTGTACGGCAGTAGTCGGTGCTCGT
CCAGACGGGCCAGGGTCATGTCTTTCCACGGGCGCAGGGTCCTCGTCAGCGTAGTCTGGGTCACGGTGAA
GGGGTGCGCTCCGGGCTGCGCGCTGGCCAGGGTGCGCTTGAGGCTGGTCCTGCTGGTGCTGAAGCGCTGC
CGGTCTTCGCCCTGCGCGTCGGCCAGGTAGCATTTGACCATGGTGTCATAGTCCAGCCCCTCCGCGGCGT
GGCCCTTGGCGCGCAGCTTGCCCTTGGAGGAGGCGCCGCACGAGGGGCAGTGCAGACTTTTGAGGGCGTA
GAGCTTGGGCGCGAGAAATACCGATTCCGGGGAGTAGGCATCCGCGCCGCAGGCCCCGCAGACGGTCTCG
CATTCCACGAGCCAGGTGAGCTCTGGCCGTTCGGGGTCAAAAACCAGGTTTCCCCCATGCTTTTTGATGC
GTTTCTTACCTCTGGTTTCCATGAGCCGGTGTCCACGCTCGGTGACGAAAAGGCTGTCCGTGTCCCCGTA
TACAGACTTGAGAGGGAGTTTAAACGAATTCAATAGCTTGTTGCATGGGCGGCGATATAAAATGCAAGGT
GCTGCTCAAAAAATCAGGCAAAGCCTCGCGCAAAAAAGAAAGCACATCGTAGTCATGCTCATGCAGATAA
AGGCAGGTAAGCTCCGGAACCACCACAGAAAAAGACACCATTTTTCTCTCAAACATGTCTGCGGGTTTCT
GCATAAACACAAAATAAAATAACAAAAAAACATTTAAACATTAGAAGCCTGTCTTACAACAGGAAAAACA
ACCCTTATAAGCATAAGACGGACTACGGCCATGCCGGCGTGACCGTAAAAAAACTGGTCACCGTGATTAA
AAAGCACCACCGACAGCTCCTCGGTCATGTCCGGAGTCATAATGTAAGACTCGGTAAACACATCAGGTTG
ATTCACATCGGTCAGTGCTAAAAAGCGACCGAAATAGCCCGGGGGAATACATACCCGCAGGCGTAGAGAC
AACATTACAGCCCCCATAGGAGGTATAACAAAATTAATAGGAGAGAAAAACACATAAACACCTGAAAAAC
CCTCCTGCCTAGGCAAAATAGCACCCTCCCGCTCCAGAACAACATACAGCGCTTCCACAGCGGCAGCCAT
AACAGTCAGCCTTACCAGTAAAAAAGAAAACCTATTAAAAAAACACCACTCGACACGGCACCAGCTCAAT
CAGTCACAGTGTAAAAAAGGGCCAAGTGCAGAGCGAGTATATATAGGACTAAAAAATGACGTAACGGTTA
AAGTCCACAAAAAACACCCAGAAAACCGCACGCGAACCTACGCCCAGAAACGAAAGCCAAAAAACCCACA
ACTTCCTCAAATCGTCACTTCCGTTTTCCCACGTTACGTCACTTCCCATTTTAAGAAAACTACAATTCCC
AACACATACAAGTTACTCCGCCCTAAAACCTACGTCACCCGCCCCGTTCCCACGCCCCGCGCCACGTCAC
AAACTCCACCCCCTCATTATCATATTGGCTTCAATCCAAAATAAGGTATATTATTGATGATGTTAATTAA
CATGCATGGATCCATATGCGGTGTGAAATACCGCACAGATGCGTAAGGAGAAAATACCGCATCAGGCGCT
CTTCCGCTTCCTCGCTCACTGACTCGCTGCGCTCGGTCGTTCGGCTGCGGCGAGCGGTATCAGCTCACTC
AAAGGCGGTAATACGGTTATCCACAGAATCAGGGGATAACGCAGGAAAGAACATGTGAGCAAAAGGCCAG
CAAAAGGCCAGGAACCGTAAAAAGGCCGCGTTGCTGGCGTTTTTCCATAGGCTCCGCCCCCCTGACGAGC
ATCACAAAAATCGACGCTCAAGTCAGAGGTGGCGAAACCCGACAGGACTATAAAGATACCAGGCGTTTCC
CCCTGGAAGCTCCCTCGTGCGCTCTCCTGTTCCGACCCTGCCGCTTACCGGATACCTGTCCGCCTTTCTC
CCTTCGGGAAGCGTGGCGCTTTCTCATAGCTCACGCTGTAGGTATCTCAGTTCGGTGTAGGTCGTTCGCT
CCAAGCTGGGCTGTGTGCACGAACCCCCCGTTCAGCCCGACCGCTGCGCCTTATCCGGTAACTATCGTCT
TGAGTCCAACCCGGTAAGACACGACTTATCGCCACTGGCAGCAGCCACTGGTAACAGGATTAGCAGAGCG
AGGTATGTAGGCGGTGCTACAGAGTTCTTGAAGTGGTGGCCTAACTACGGCTACACTAGAAGGACAGTAT
TTGGTATCTGCGCTCTGCTGAAGCCAGTTACCTTCGGAAAAAGAGTTGGTAGCTCTTGATCCGGCAAACA
AACCACCGCTGGTAGCGGTGGTTTTTTTGTTTGCAAGCAGCAGATTACGCGCAGAAAAAAAGGATCTCAA
GAAGATCCTTTGATCTTTTCTACGGGGTCTGACGCTCAGTGGAACGAAAACTCACGTTAAGGGATTTTGG
TCATGAGATTATCAAAAAGGATCTTCACCTAGATCCTTTTAAATTAAAAATGAAGTTTTAAATCAATCTA
AAGTATATATGAGTAAACTTGGTCTGACAGTTACCAATGCTTAATCAGTGAGGCACCTATCTCAGCGATC
TGTCTATTTCGTTCATCCATAGTTGCCTGACTCCCCGTCGTGTAGATAACTACGATACGGGAGGGCTTAC
CATCTGGCCCCAGTGCTGCAATGATACCGCGAGACCCACGCTCACCGGCTCCAGATTTATCAGCAATAAA
CCAGCCAGCCGGAAGGGCCGAGCGCAGAAGTGGTCCTGCAACTTTATCCGCCTCCATCCAGTCTATTAAT
TGTTGCCGGGAAGCTAGAGTAAGTAGTTCGCCAGTTAATAGTTTGCGCAACGTTGTTGCCATTGCTGCAG
CCATGAGATTATCAAAAAGGATCTTCACCTAGATCCTTTTCACGTAGAAAGCCAGTCCGCAGAAACGGTG
CTGACCCCGGATGAATGTCAGCTACTGGGCTATCTGGACAAGGGAAAACGCAAGCGCAAAGAGAAAGCAG
GTAGCTTGCAGTGGGCTTACATGGCGATAGCTAGACTGGGCGGTTTTATGGACAGCAAGCGAACCGGAAT
TGCCAGCTGGGGCGCCCTCTGGTAAGGTTGGGAAGCCCTGCAAAGTAAACTGGATGGCTTTCTTGCCGCC
AAGGATCTGATGGCGCAGGGGATCAAGCTCTGATCAAGAGACAGGATGAGGATCGTTTCGCATGATTGAA
CAAGATGGATTGCACGCAGGTTCTCCGGCCGCTTGGGTGGAGAGGCTATTCGGCTATGACTGGGCACAAC
AGACAATCGGCTGCTCTGATGCCGCCGTGTTCCGGCTGTCAGCGCAGGGGCGCCCGGTTCTTTTTGTCAA
GACCGACCTGTCCGGTGCCCTGAATGAACTGCAAGACGAGGCAGCGCGGCTATCGTGGCTGGCCACGACG
GGCGTTCCTTGCGCAGCTGTGCTCGACGTTGTCACTGAAGCGGGAAGGGACTGGCTGCTATTGGGCGAAG
TGCCGGGGCAGGATCTCCTGTCATCTCACCTTGCTCCTGCCGAGAAAGTATCCATCATGGCTGATGCAAT
GCGGCGGCTGCATACGCTTGATCCGGCTACCTGCCCATTCGACCACCAAGCGAAACATCGCATCGAGCGA
GCACGTACTCGGATGGAAGCCGGTCTTGTCGATCAGGATGATCTGGACGAAGAGCATCAGGGGCTCGCGC
CAGCCGAACTGTTCGCCAGGCTCAAGGCGAGCATGCCCGACGGCGAGGATCTCGTCGTGACCCATGGCGA
TGCCTGCTTGCCGAATATCATGGTGGAAAATGGCCGCTTTTCTGGATTCATCGACTGTGGCCGGCTGGGT
GTGGCGGACCGCTATCAGGACATAGCGTTGGCTACCCGTGATATTGCTGAAGAGCTTGGCGGCGAATGGG
CTGACCGCTTCCTCGTGCTTTACGGTATCGCCGCTCCCGATTCGCAGCGCATCGCCTTCTATCGCCTTCT
TGACGAGTTCTTCTGAATTTTGTTAAAATTTTTGTTAAATCAGCTCATTTTTTAACCAATAGGCCGAAAT
CGGCAAAATCCCTTATAAATCAAAAGAATAGACCGAGATAGGGT
[37 nt withheld, positions 9845-9881]
AAAGAACGTGGACTCCAACGTCAAAGG
[49 nt withheld, positions 9909-9957]
T
[91 nt withheld, positions 9959-10049]
G
[124 nt withheld, positions 10051-10174]
CCATTCGCCATTCAGGATCGAATTAATTCTTAATTAA
